Addgene plasmid #197208: pAAV-CAG-miRFP713
Purpose: Expresses the protein of miRFP713 in mammalian cells
Depositing lab: Kiryl Piatkevich. Depositing organization: Westlake University. Publication: Quantitative assessment of near-infrared fluorescent proteins. Zhang H, Papadaki S, Sun X, Wang X, Drobizhev M, Yao L, Rehbock M, Koster RW, Wu L, Namikawa K, Piatkevich KD. Nat Methods. 2023 Sep 4. doi: 10.1038/s41592-023-01975-z. PubMed 37666982.
Backbone
  Vector backbone: pAAV-CAG-WPRE
  Vector type: AAV
Growth in bacteria
  Bacterial resistance: Ampicillin, 100 μg/mL
  Growth temperature: 37°C
  Growth strain: NEB Stable
  Copy number: High Copy
Gene/Insert
  Gene/Insert name: miRFP713
  Species: M. musculus (mouse)
  Cloning method: Gibson Cloning
Terms and licenses: Academic/Nonprofit Terms; Industry Terms: Not Available to Industry
Depositor comments: Please visit https://www.researchsquare.com/article/rs-797586/v1 for preprint.
How to cite: pAAV-CAG-miRFP713 was a gift from Kiryl Piatkevich (Addgene plasmid # 197208 ; http://n2t.net/addgene:197208 ; RRID:Addgene_197208)
