[The description below was written by a language model from this plasmid's Addgene catalogue record and pLannotate feature annotations shown in this document.]
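Description:
pAAV-CAG-miRFP713 is an adeno-associated virus transfer plasmid built on the pAAV-CAG-WPRE backbone for expressing the near-infrared fluorescent protein miRFP713 in mammalian cells. It is maintained in E. coli through a high-copy ColE1/pUC-type origin and selected with ampicillin via the β-lactamase gene and its own promoter. An f1 phage origin is also present. The annotated sequence, about 5.7 kb and labelled as a partial NGS result, shows two AAV2 inverted terminal repeats flanking the expression cassette. One of them is detected only as a fragment, which is common for these structured repeats. The ITRs are the cis elements needed for replication and packaging of the intervening DNA into AAV particles when rep, cap and helper functions are supplied in trans.

Between the ITRs, expression is driven by the CAG promoter, annotated here as a CMV immediate-early enhancer fragment, the chicken β-actin promoter and chimeric chicken β-actin/rabbit β-globin intron sequence. The short "HBB" hit just upstream of the coding region most likely reflects the β-globin part of this intron rather than a real coding element. The miRFP713 open reading frame follows, with no tags annotated. It is followed by a WPRE, which enhances transcript stability and expression, and an SV40 polyadenylation signal.

miRFP713 is a constitutively fluorescent protein derived from a Rhodopseudomonas palustris bacteriophytochrome and needs biliverdin as a chromophore. The catalogue's "mouse" species entry therefore does not match the annotated origin of the insert. The plasmid can be used for direct transfection or AAV production, and it was deposited with a study that quantitatively compared near-infrared fluorescent proteins.
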