Features (pLannotate 1.2.2; 18 found; start..end, strand, type, name):
     31..279     +  enhancer       CMV enhancer (fragment): human cytomegalovirus immediate early enhancer
    281..558     +  promoter       chicken β-actin promoter: No description available
    559..694     +  intron         hybrid intron (fragment): hybrid between chicken β-actin (CBA) and minute virus of mice (MMV) introns (Gray et al., 2011)
    783..913     +  intron         chimeric intron (fragment): chimera between introns from chicken β-actin and rabbit β-globin
    911..973     +  CDS            HBB (fragment): HBB_LEPEU - Experimental evidence at protein level: Swiss-Prot protein existence level 1. Involved in oxygen transport from the lung to the various peripheral tissues. From Lepus europaeus (European hare).
    985..1932    +  CDS            miRFP713: miRFP713 is a basic (constitutively fluorescent) near ir fluorescent protein published in 2020, derived from Rhodopseudomonas palustris CGA009. It has very low acid sensitivity. It requires the cofactor biliverdin for fluorescence.
   1936..1960    +  misc_feature   MCS (fragment): pBluescript multiple cloning site
   1960..2548    +  misc_feature   WPRE: woodchuck hepatitis virus posttranscriptional regulatory element
   2591..2712    -  polyA_signal   SV40 poly(A) signal: SV40 polyadenylation signal
   2735..2803    -  CDS            large T antigen (fragment): large T antigen from SV40 (simian virus 40)
   2874..3007    +  repeat_region  AAV2 ITR: inverted terminal repeat of adeno-associated virus serotype 2 inverted
   3001..3057    -  CDS            lacI (fragment): lac repressor; lacI; The lac repressor binds to the lac operator to inhibit transcription in E. coli. This inhibition can be relieved by adding lactose or isopropyl-β-D-thiogalactopyranoside (IPTG).
   3240..3828    -  rep_origin     ori: high-copy-number ColE1/pMB1/pBR322/pUC origin of replication
   3999..4859    -  CDS            AmpR: β-lactamase; bla; confers resistance to ampicillin, carbenicillin, and related antibiotics
   4860..4964    -  promoter       AmpR promoter: bla
   5017..5445    -  rep_origin     f1 ori (sequence partly withheld): f1 bacteriophage origin of replication; arrow indicates direction of (+) strand synthesis
   5450..5519    -  CDS            lacZα (fragment): LacZα fragment of β-galactosidase; lacZ fragment
   5514..5646    -  repeat_region  AAV2 ITR (fragment): inverted terminal repeat of adeno-associated virus serotype 2 inverted
>Addgene plasmid #197208 | pAAV-CAG-miRFP713 | addgene full sequence | sequence record 387479 | Addgene Partial NGS Result
TATCTACGTAGCCATGCTCTAGGAAGAGTACCATTGACGTCAATAATGACGTATGTTCCCATAGTAACGC
CAATAGGGACTTTCCATTGACGTCAATGGGTGGAGTATTTACGGTAAACTGCCCACTTGGCAGTACATCA
AGTGTATCATATGCCAAGTACGCCCCCTATTGACGTCAATGACGGTAAATGGCCCGCCTGGCATTATGCC
CAGTACATGACCTTATGGGACTTTCCTACTTGGCAGTACATCTACGTATTAGTCATCGCTATTACCATGG
TCGAGGTGAGCCCCACGTTCTGCTTCACTCTCCCCATCTCCCCCCCCTCCCCACCCCCAATTTTGTATTT
ATTTATTTTTTAATTATTTTGTGCAGCGATGGGGGCGGGGGGGGGGGGGGGGGGCGCGCCRGGSGGGGSG
GGGSGGGGCGRGGGGCGGGGCGGGGCGAGGCGGAGAGGTGCGGCGGCAGCCAATCAGAGCGGCGCGCTCC
GAAAGTTTCCTTTTATGGCGAGGCGGCGGCGGCGGCGGCCCTATAAAAAGCGAAGCGCGCGGCGGGCGGG
AGTCGCTGCGCGCTGCCTTCGCCCCGTGCCCCGCTCCGCCGCCGCCTCGCGCCGCCCGCCCCGGCTCTGA
CTGACCGCGTTACTCCCACAGGTGAGCGGGCGGGACGGCCCTTCTCCTCCGGGCTGTAATTAGCGCTTGG
TTTAATGACGGCTTGTTTCTTTTCTGTGGCTGCGTGAAAGCCTTGAGGGGCTCCGGGAGGGCCCTTTGTG
CGGGGGGAGCGGCTCGGGGCTGTCCGCGGGGGGACGGCTGCCTTCGGGGGGGACGGGGCAGGGCGGGGTT
CGGCTTCTGGCGTGTGACCGGCGGCTCTAGAGCCTCTGCTAACCATGTTCATGCCTTCTTCTTTTTCCTA
CAGCTCCTGGGCAACGTGCTGGTTATTGTGCTGTCTCATCATTTTGGCAAAGAATTGGATCCGGTACCGC
CACCATGGCGGAAGGATCCGTCGCCAGGCAGCCTGACCTCTTGACCTGCGACGATGAGCCGATCCATATC
CCCGGTGCCATCCAACCGCATGGACTGCTGCTCGCCCTCGCCGCCGACATGACGATCGTTGCCGGCAGCG
ACAACCTTCCCGAACTCACCGGACTGGCGATCGGCGCCCTGATCGGCCGCTCTGCGGCCGATGTCTTCGA
CTCGGAGACGCACAACCGTCTGACGATCGCCTTGGCCGAGCCCGGGGCGGCCGTCGGAGCACCGATCACT
GTCGGCTTCACGATGCGAAAGGACGCAGGCTTCATCGGCTCCTGGCATCGCCATGATCAGCTCATCTTCC
TCGAGCTCGAGCCTCCCCAGCGGGACGTCGCCGAGCCGCAGGCGTTCTTCCGCCGCACCAACAGCGCCAT
CCGCCGCCTGCAGGCCGCCGAAACCTTGGAAAGCGCCTGCGCCGCCGCGGCGCAAGAGGTGCGGAAGATT
ACCGGCTTCGATCGGGTGATGATCTATCGCTTCGCCTCCGACTTCAGCGGCGAAGTGATCGCAGAGGATC
GGTGCGCCGAGGTCGAGTCAAAACTAGGCCTGCACTATCCTGCCTCAACCGTGCCGGCGCAGGCCCGTCG
GCTCTATACCATCAACCCGGTACGGATCATTCCCGATATCAATTATCGGCCGGTGCCGGTCACCCCAGAC
CTCAATCCGGTCACCGGGCGGCCGATTGATCTTAGCTTCGCCATCCTGCGCAGCGTCTCGCCCGTCCATC
TGGAATTCATGCGCAACATAGGCATGCACGGCACGATGTCGATCTCGATTTTGCGCGGCGAGCGACTGTG
GGGATTGATCGTTTGCCATCACCGAACGCCGTACTACGTCGATCTCGATGGCCGCCAAGCCTGCAAGAGG
GTCGCCGAGAGGCTGGCCACTCAGATCGGCGTGATGGAAGAGTAAGAATTCGATATCAAGCTTATCGATA
ATCAACCTCTGGATTACAAAATTTGTGAAAGATTGACTGGTATTCTTAACTATGTTGCTCCTTTTACGCT
ATGTGGATACGCTGCTTTAATGCCTTTGTATCATGCTATTGCTTCCCGTATGGCTTTCATTTTCTCCTCC
TTGTATAAATCCTGGTTGCTGTCTCTTTATGAGGAGTTGTGGCCCGTTGTCAGGCAACGTGGCGTGGTGT
GCACTGTGTTTGCTGACGCAACCCCCACTGGTTGGGGCATTGCCACCACCTGTCAGCTCCTTTCCGGGAC
TTTCGCTTTCCCCCTCCCTATTGCCACGGCGGAACTCATCGCCGCCTGCCTTGCCCGCTGCTGGACAGGG
GCTCGGCTGTTGGGCACTGACAATTCCGTGGTGTTGTCGGGGAAATCATCGTCCTTTCCTTGGCTGCTCG
CCTGTGTTGCCACCTGGATTCTGCGCGGGACGTCCTTCTGCTACGTCCCTTCGGCCCTCAATCCAGCGGA
CCTTCCTTCCCGCGGCCTGCTGCCGGCTCTGCGGCCTCTTCCGCGTCTTCGCCTTCGCCCTCAGACGAGT
CGGATCTCCCTTTGGGCCGCCTCCCCGCATCGATACCGTCGACCCGGGCGGCCGCTTCGAGCAGACATGA
TAAGATACATTGATGAGTTTGGACAAACCACAACTAGAATGCAGTGAAAAAAATGCTTTATTTGTGAAAT
TTGTGATGCTATTGCTTTATTTGTAACCATTATAAGCTGCAATAAACAAGTTAACAACAACAATTGCATT
CATTTTATGTTTCAGGTTCAGGGGGAGATGTGGGAGGTTTTTTAAAGCAAGTAAAACCTCTACAAATGTG
GTAAAATCGATAAGGATCTTCCTAGAGCATGGCTACGTAGATAAGTAGCATGGCGGGTTAATCATTAACT
ACAAGGAACCCCTAGTGATGGAGTTGGCCACTCCCTCTCTGCGCGCTCGCTCGCTCACTGAGGCCGGGCG
ACCAAAGGTCGCCCGACGCCCGGGCTTTGCCCGGGCGGCCTCAGTGAGCGAGCGAGCGCGCAGCTGCATT
AATGAATCGGCCAACGCGCGGGGAGAGGCGGTTTGCGTATTGGGCGCTCTTCCGCTTCCTCGCTCACTGA
CTCGCTGCGCTCGGTCGTTCGGCTGCGGCGAGCGGTATCAGCTCACTCAAAGGCGGTAATACGGTTATCC
ACAGAATCAGGGGATAACGCAGGAAAGAACATGTGAGCAAAAGGCCAGCAAAAGGCCAGGAACCGTAAAA
AGGCCGCGTTGCTGGCGTTTTTCCATAGGCTCCGCCCCCCTGACGAGCATCACAAAAATCGACGCTCAAG
TCAGAGGTGGCGAAACCCGACAGGACTATAAAGATACCAGGCGTTTCCCCCTGGAAGCTCCCTCGTGCGC
TCTCCTGTTCCGACCCTGCCGCTTACCGGATACCTGTCCGCCTTTCTCCCTTCGGGAAGCGTGGCGCTTT
CTCATAGCTCACGCTGTAGGTATCTCAGTTCGGTGTAGGTCGTTCGCTCCAAGCTGGGCTGTGTGCACGA
ACCCCCCGTTCAGCCCGACCGCTGCGCCTTATCCGGTAACTATCGTCTTGAGTCCAACCCGGTAAGACAC
GACTTATCGCCACTGGCAGCAGCCACTGGTAACAGGATTAGCAGAGCGAGGTATGTAGGCGGTGCTACAG
AGTTCTTGAAGTGGTGGCCTAACTACGGCTACACTAGAAGAACAGTATTTGGTATCTGCGCTCTGCTGAA
GCCAGTTACCTTCGGAAAAAGAGTTGGTAGCTCTTGATCCGGCAAACAAACCACCGCTGGTAGCGGTGGT
TTTTTTGTTTGCAAGCAGCAGATTACGCGCAGAAAAAAAGGATCTCAAGAAGATCCTTTGATCTTTTCTA
CGGGGTCTGACGCTCAGTGGAACGAAAACTCACGTTAAGGGATTTTGGTCATGAGATTATCAAAAAGGAT
CTTCACCTAGATCCTTTTAAATTAAAAATGAAGTTTTAAATCAATCTAAAGTATATATGAGTAAACTTGG
TCTGACAGTTACCAATGCTTAATCAGTGAGGCACCTATCTCAGCGATCTGTCTATTTCGTTCATCCATAG
TTGCCTGACTCCCCGTCGTGTAGATAACTACGATACGGGAGGGCTTACCATCTGGCCCCAGTGCTGCAAT
GATACCGCGAGACCCACGCTCACCGGCTCCAGATTTATCAGCAATAAACCAGCCAGCCGGAAGGGCCGAG
CGCAGAAGTGGTCCTGCAACTTTATCCGCCTCCATCCAGTCTATTAATTGTTGCCGGGAAGCTAGAGTAA
GTAGTTCGCCAGTTAATAGTTTGCGCAACGTTGTTGCCATTGCTACAGGCATCGTGGTGTCACGCTCGTC
GTTTGGTATGGCTTCATTCAGCTCCGGTTCCCAACGATCAAGGCGAGTTACATGATCCCCCATGTTGTGC
AAAAAAGCGGTTAGCTCCTTCGGTCCTCCGATCGTTGTCAGAAGTAAGTTGGCCGCAGTGTTATCACTCA
TGGTTATGGCAGCACTGCATAATTCTCTTACTGTCATGCCATCCGTAAGATGCTTTTCTGTGACTGGTGA
GTACTCAACCAAGTCATTCTGAGAATAGTGTATGCGGCGACCGAGTTGCTCTTGCCCGGCGTCAATACGG
GATAATACCGCGCCACATAGCAGAACTTTAAAAGTGCTCATCATTGGAAAACGTTCTTCGGGGCGAAAAC
TCTCAAGGATCTTACCGCTGTTGAGATCCAGTTCGATGTAACCCACTCGTGCACCCAACTGATCTTCAGC
ATCTTTTACTTTCACCAGCGTTTCTGGGTGAGCAAAAACAGGAAGGCAAAATGCCGCAAAAAAGGGAATA
AGGGCGACACGGAAATGTTGAATACTCATACTCTTCCTTTTTCAATATTATTGAAGCATTTATCAGGGTT
ATTGTCTCATGAGCGGATACATATTTGAATGTATTTAGAAAAATAAACAAATAGGGGTTCCGCGCACATT
TCCCCGAAAAGTGCCACCTAAATTGTAAGCGTTAATATTTTGTTAAAATTCGCGTTAAATTTTTGTTAAA
TCAGCTCATTTTTTAACCAATAGGCCGAAATCGGCAAAATCCCTTATAAATCAAAAGAATAGACCGAGAT
AGGGT
[37 nt withheld, positions 5116-5152]
AAAGAACGTGGACTCCAACGTCAAAGG
[49 nt withheld, positions 5180-5228]
T
[91 nt withheld, positions 5230-5320]
G
[124 nt withheld, positions 5322-5445]
CCCATTCGCCATTCAGGCTGCGCAACTGTTGGGAAGGGCGATCGGTGCGGGCCTCTTCGCTATTACGCCA
GCTGCGCGCTCGCTCGCTCACTGAGGCCGCCCGGGCAAAGCCCGGGCGTCGGGCGACCTTTGGTCGCCCG
GCCTCAGTGAGCGAGCGAGCGCGCAGAGAGGGAGTGGCCAACTCCATCACTAGGGGTTCCTTGTAGTTAA
TGATTAACCCGCCATGCTACT
